Addgene plasmid #172597: pCEP4-myc-PDGFRA-K627R_EGFP-PEST_reporter
Purpose: Mammalian fluorescent (EGFP-PEST) reporter plasmid for PDGFRA-K627R mutant signaling.
Depositing lab: Daniel Kiss. Depositing organization: Houston Methodist. Publication: Polygenic risk impacts PDGFRA mutation penetrance in non-syndromic cleft lip and palate. Yu Y, Alvarado R, Petty LE, Bohlender RJ, Shaw DM, Below JE, Bejar N, Ruiz OE, Tandon B, Eisenhoffer GT, Kiss DL, Huff CD, Letra A, Hecht JT. Hum Mol Genet. 2022 Jul 21;31(14):2348-2357. doi: 10.1093/hmg/ddac037. PubMed 35147171.
Backbone
  Vector backbone: pCEP4
  Backbone manufacturer: Invitrogen
  Backbone size w/o insert (bp): 10375
  Vector type: Mammalian Expression ; EGFP-PEST_Reporter
  Selectable markers: Hygromycin
Growth in bacteria
  Bacterial resistance: Ampicillin, 100 μg/mL
  Growth temperature: 37°C
  Growth strain: DH5alpha
  Copy number: High Copy
Gene/Insert
  Gene/Insert name: myc-PDGFRA-K627R (alt names: Array of serum response elements (SRE) to drive destabilized GFP expression from a minimal promoter.; PDGFRA)
  Species: H. sapiens (human), Synthetic
  Insert size (bp): 3324
  Mutation: PDGFRA-K627R
  Entrez Gene: PDGFRA (a.k.a. CD140A, PDGFR-2, PDGFR2)
  Promoter: CMV
  Tag / fusion protein: Extracellular c-myc epitope tag (N terminal on insert); Signal peptide from influenza HA (N terminal on insert)
  Cloning method: Ligation Independent Cloning
  Sequencing primers: 5′ CMV-F; 3′ pGEX 3'
Resource information
  A portion of this plasmid was derived from a plasmid made by: Erik Procko (Addgene plasmid # 136456)
Terms and licenses: Academic/Nonprofit Terms; Industry Terms: Not Available to Industry
How to cite: pCEP4-myc-PDGFRA-K627R_EGFP-PEST_reporter was a gift from Daniel Kiss (Addgene plasmid # 172597 ; http://n2t.net/addgene:172597 ; RRID:Addgene_172597)
