[The description below was written by a language model from this plasmid's Addgene catalogue record and pLannotate feature annotations shown in this document.]
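Description:
pCEP4-myc-PDGFRA-K627R_EGFP-PEST_reporter is a mammalian expression and signalling-reporter plasmid of about 15.5 kb, built on the Invitrogen pCEP4 episomal backbone. In E. coli it is maintained through a high-copy ColE1/pUC-type origin with ampicillin resistance. In mammalian cells the Epstein-Barr virus oriP origin and the EBNA1 gene allow the plasmid to persist as an episome in permissive primate cells. A hygromycin resistance cassette, driven by an HSV TK promoter and ended by the TK polyadenylation signal, provides selection. Many short annotated fragments (rop, TcR, bla, and herpesvirus gL, gH and BRRF2 pieces) appear to be backbone remnants or homology hits rather than functional parts.

The plasmid carries two functional units. In the first, the CMV enhancer/promoter drives human PDGFRA bearing the K627R substitution and terminates at an SV40 poly(A) signal. According to the record, the receptor has an influenza HA signal peptide followed by an extracellular c-myc epitope at its N-terminus, which should allow detection of receptor at the cell surface. These short elements are not separately annotated in the feature tables.

The second unit is a reporter cassette insulated upstream by a synthetic poly(A) signal and a transcriptional pause site. The catalogue describes an array of serum response elements, also unannotated, placed ahead of a minimal TATA-box promoter (minP). This promoter drives EGFP fused to the mouse ornithine decarboxylase PEST degron, followed by an SV40 poly(A) signal. Because the PEST-tagged EGFP turns over rapidly, fluorescence tracks current SRE-dependent transcription downstream of receptor signalling. Having receptor and reporter on one plasmid lets signalling by this mutant be read out directly, and the associated publication concerns PDGFRA mutations in non-syndromic cleft lip and palate. The depositor and sequencing-derived records differ by only a few bases in length and show the same architecture.
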