Features (pLannotate 1.2.2; 29 found; start..end, strand, type, name):
     14..148     -  polyA_signal   SV40 poly(A) signal: SV40 polyadenylation signal
    171..253     -  CDS            large T antigen (fragment): large T antigen from SV40 (simian virus 40)
    256..296     +  CDS            rop (fragment): Rop protein, which maintains plasmids at low copy number; rop
    898..2687    -  rep_origin     oriP: Epstein-Barr virus oriP replication origin (Yates et al., 2000)
   2692..2910    -  CDS            gL (fragment): GL_EBVB9 - Experimental evidence at protein level: Swiss-Prot protein existence level 1. The heterodimer glycoprotein H-glycoprotein L is required for the fusion of viral and plasma membranes leading to virus entry into the host cell. Acts as a functional inhibitor of gH and maintains gH in an inhibited form. Upon binding to host integrins, gL dissociates from gH leading to activation of the viral fusion glycoproteins gB and gH. Fusion of EBV with B-lymphocytes requires the additional receptor- binding protein gp42, which forms a complex with gH/gL. The heterodimer gH/gL targets also host EPHA
   2993..4918    -  CDS            EBNA1: Epstein-Barr nuclear antigen 1, also known as EBNA-1 crucial for latent viral infection, and for episomal amplification of vectors containing the oriP origin (Okita et al., 2013)
   4956..5300    -  CDS            BRRF2_EBVB9 (fragment): Protein inferred from homology: Swiss-Prot protein existence level 3. From Epstein-Barr virus (strain B95-8) (HHV-4) (Human herpesvirus 4).
   5303..5326    -  promoter       tet promoter (fragment): E. coli promoter for tetracycline efflux protein gene
   5439..5543    +  promoter       AmpR promoter: bla
   5544..6404    +  CDS            AmpR: β-lactamase; bla; confers resistance to ampicillin, carbenicillin, and related antibiotics
   6575..7163    +  rep_origin     ori: high-copy-number ColE1/pMB1/pBR322/pUC origin of replication
   7353..7655    -  CDS            TcR (fragment): tetracycline efflux protein; tet; confers resistance to tetracycline
   7655..7820    -  CDS            AmpR (fragment): β-lactamase confers resistance to ampicillin, carbenicillin, and related antibiotics
   7821..7862    -  promoter       AmpR promoter (fragment): bla
   7925..7973    +  polyA_signal   poly(A) signal: synthetic polyadenylation signal
   7987..8078    +  misc_feature   pause site: RNA polymerase II transcriptional pause signal from the human α2 globin gene
   8257..8288    +  promoter       minP: minimal TATA-box promoter with low basal activity
   8329..9045    +  CDS            EGFP: EGFP is a basic (constitutively fluorescent) green fluorescent protein published in 1996, derived from Aequorea victoria. It is reported to be a rapidly-maturing weak dimer with moderate acid sensitivity.
   9043..9165    +  CDS            Odc1 (fragment): DCOR_MOUSE - Also known as Odc. Experimental evidence at protein level: Swiss-Prot protein existence level 1. Catalyzes the first and rate-limiting step of polyamine biosynthesis that converts ornithine into putrescine, which is the precursor for the polyamines, spermidine and spermine. Polyamines are essential for cell proliferation and are implicated in cellular processes, ranging from DNA replication to apoptosis. From Mus musculus (Mouse).
   9232..9353    -  polyA_signal   SV40 poly(A) signal: SV40 polyadenylation signal
   9376..9444    -  CDS            large T antigen (fragment): large T antigen from SV40 (simian virus 40)
   9455..9498    -  CDS            TcR (fragment): tetracycline efflux protein; tet; confers resistance to tetracycline
   9581..9726    +  promoter       HSV TK promoter: herpes simplex virus thymidine kinase promoter
   9766..10791   +  CDS            HygR: aminoglycoside phosphotransferase from E. coli; aph(4)-Ia; confers resistance to hygromycin
  10856..10904   +  polyA_signal   HSV TK poly(A) signal: herpes simplex virus thymidine kinase polyadenylation signal (Cole and Stacy, 1985)
  11104..11328   +  CDS            gH (fragment): GH_HHV11 - Experimental evidence at protein level: Swiss-Prot protein existence level 1. The heterodimer glycoprotein H-glycoprotein L is required for the fusion of viral and plasma membranes leading to virus entry into the host cell. Following initial binding to host receptor, membrane fusion is mediated by the fusion machinery composed of gB and the heterodimer gH/gL. May also be involved in the fusion between the virion envelope and the outer nuclear membrane during virion morphogenesis. From Human herpesvirus 1 (strain 17) (HHV-1) (Human herpes simplex virus 1).
  11557..11936   +  enhancer       CMV enhancer: human cytomegalovirus immediate early enhancer
  11938..12137   +  promoter       CMV promoter: human cytomegalovirus (CMV) immediate early promoter
  12297..15494   +  CDS            PDGFRA: PGFRA_HUMAN - Also known as PDGFR2, RHEPDGFRA. Experimental evidence at protein level: Swiss-Prot protein existence level 1. Tyrosine-protein kinase that acts as a cell-surface receptor for PDGFA, PDGFB and PDGFC and plays an essential role in the regulation of embryonic development, cell proliferation, survival and chemotaxis. Depending on the context, promotes or inhibits cell proliferation and cell migration. Plays an important role in the differentiation of bone marrow-derived mesenchymal stem cells. Required for normal skeleton development and cephalic closure during embryonic development
>Addgene plasmid #172597 | pCEP4-myc-PDGFRA-K627R_EGFP-PEST_reporter | depositor full sequence | sequence record 334918 | pCEP4-myc-PDGFRA-K627R_EGFP-PEST_reporter sequence 15506 bps
GCCGGCAAGGCCGGATCCAGACATGATAAGATACATTGATGAGTTTGGACAAACCACAACTAGAATGCAG
TGAAAAAAATGCTTTATTTGTGAAATTTGTGATGCTATTGCTTTATTTGTAACCATTATAAGCTGCAATA
AACAAGTTAACAACAACAATTGCATTCATTTTATGTTTCAGGTTCAGGGGGAGGTGGGGAGGTTTTTTAA
AGCAAGTAAAACCTCTACAAATGTGGTATGGCTGATTATGATCCGGCTGCCTCGCGCGTTTCGGTGATGA
CGGTGAAAACCTCTGACACATGCAGCTCCCGGAGACGGTCACAGCTTGTCTGTAAGCGGATGCCGGGAGC
AGACAAGCCCGTCAGGGCGCGTCAGCGGGTGTTGGCGGGTGTCGGGGCGCAGCCATGACCGGTCGACTCT
AGAGCCCCGCCGCCGGACGAACTAAACCTGACTACGGCATCTCTGCCCCTTCTTCGCTGGTACGAGGAGC
GCTTTTGTTTTGTATTCGGGGCAGTGCATGTAATCCCTTCAGTTGGTTGGTACAACTTGCCAACTGGGCC
CTGTTCCACATGTGACACGGGGGGGGACCAAACACAAAGGGGTTCTCTGACTGTAGTTGACATCCTTATA
AATGGATGTGCACATTTGCCAACACTGAGTGGCTTTCATCCTGGAGCAGACTTTGCATGCTGTGGACTGC
AACACAACATTGCCTTTATGTGTAACTCTTGGCTGAAGCTCTTACACCAATGCTGGGGGACATGTACCTC
CCAGGGGCCCAGGAAGACTACGGGAGGCTACACCAACGTCAATCAGAGGGGCCTGTGTAGCTACCGATAA
GCGGACCCTCAAGAGGGCATTAGCAATAGTGTTTATAAGGCCCCCTTGTTAACCCTAAACGGGTAGCATA
TGCTTCCCGGGTAGTAGTATATACTATCCAGACTAACCCTAATTCAATAGCATATGTTACCCAACGGGAA
GCATATGCTATCGAATTAGGGTTAGTAAAAGGGTCCTAAGGAACAGCGATATCTCCCACCCCATGAGCTG
TCACGGTTTTATTTACATGGGGTCAGGATTCCACGAGGGTAGTGAACCATTTTAGTCACAAGGGCAGTGG
CTGAAGATCAAGGAGCGGGCAGTGAACTCTCCTGAATCTTCGCCTGCTTCTTCATTCTCCTTCGTTTAGC
TAATAGAATAACTGCTGAGTTGTGAACAGTAAGGTGTATGTGAGGTGCTCGAAAACAAGGTTTCAGGTGA
CGCCCCCAGAATAAAATTTGGACGGGGGGTTCAGTGGTGGCATTGTGCTATGACACCAATATAACCCTCA
CAAACCCCTTGGGCAATAAATACTAGTGTAGGAATGAAACATTCTGAATATCTTTAACAATAGAAATCCA
TGGGGTGGGGACAAGCCGTAAAGACTGGATGTCCATCTCACACGAATTTATGGCTATGGGCAACACATAA
TCCTAGTGCAATATGATACTGGGGTTATTAAGATGTGTCCCAGGCAGGGACCAAGACAGGTGAACCATGT
TGTTACACTCTATTTGTAACAAGGGGAAAGAGAGTGGACGCCGACAGCAGCGGACTCCACTGGTTGTCTC
TAACACCCCCGAAAATTAAACGGGGCTCCACGCCAATGGGGCCCATAAACAAAGACAAGTGGCCACTCTT
TTTTTTGAAATTGTGGAGTGGGGGCACGCGTCAGCCCCCACACGCCGCCCTGCGGTTTTGGACTGTAAAA
TAAGGGTGTAATAACTTGGCTGATTGTAACCCCGCTAACCACTGCGGTCAAACCACTTGCCCACAAAACC
ACTAATGGCACCCCGGGGAATACCTGCATAAGTAGGTGGGCGGGCCAAGATAGGGGCGCGATTGCTGCGA
TCTGGAGGACAAATTACACACACTTGCGCCTGAGCGCCAAGCACAGGGTTGTTGGTCCTCATATTCACGA
GGTCGCTGAGAGCACGGTGGGCTAATGTTGCCATGGGTAGCATATACTACCCAAATATCTGGATAGCATA
TGCTATCCTAATCTATATCTGGGTAGCATAGGCTATCCTAATCTATATCTGGGTAGCATATGCTATCCTA
ATCTATATCTGGGTAGTATATGCTATCCTAATTTATATCTGGGTAGCATAGGCTATCCTAATCTATATCT
GGGTAGCATATGCTATCCTAATCTATATCTGGGTAGTATATGCTATCCTAATCTGTATCCGGGTAGCATA
TGCTATCCTAATAGAGATTAGGGTAGTATATGCTATCCTAATTTATATCTGGGTAGCATATACTACCCAA
ATATCTGGATAGCATATGCTATCCTAATCTATATCTGGGTAGCATATGCTATCCTAATCTATATCTGGGT
AGCATAGGCTATCCTAATCTATATCTGGGTAGCATATGCTATCCTAATCTATATCTGGGTAGTATATGCT
ATCCTAATTTATATCTGGGTAGCATAGGCTATCCTAATCTATATCTGGGTAGCATATGCTATCCTAATCT
ATATCTGGGTAGTATATGCTATCCTAATCTGTATCCGGGTAGCATATGCTATCCTCATGCATATACAGTC
AGCATATGATACCCAGTAGTAGAGTGGGAGTGCTATCCTTTGCATATGCCGCCACCTCCCAAGGGGGCGT
GAATTTTCGCTGCTTGTCCTTTTCCTGCATGCTGGTTGCTCCCATTCTTAGGTGAATTTAAGGAGGCCAG
GCTAAAGCCGTCGCATGTCTGATTGCTCACCAGGTAAATGTCGCTAATGTTTTCCAACGCGAGAAGGTGT
TGAGCGCGGAGCTGAGTGACGTGACAACATGGGTATGCCCAATTGCCCCATGTTGGGAGGACGAAAATGG
TGACAAGACAGATGGCCAGAAATACACCAACAGCACGCATGATGTCTACTGGGGATTTATTCTTTAGTGC
GGGGGAATACACGGCTTTTAATACGATTGAGGGCGTCTCCTAACAAGTTACATCACTCCTGCCCTTCCTC
ACCCTCATCTCCATCACCTCCTTCATCTCCGTCATCTCCGTCATCACCCTCCGCGGCAGCCCCTTCCACC
ATAGGTGGAAACCAGGGAGGCAAATCTACTCCATCGTCAAAGCTGCACACAGTCACCCTGATATTGCAGG
TAGGAGCGGGCTTTGTCATAACAAGGTCCTTAATCGCATCCTTCAAAACCTCAGCAAATATATGAGTTTG
TAAAAAGACCATGAAATAACAGACAATGGACTCCCTTAGCGGGCCAGGTTGTGGGCCGGGTCCAGGGGCC
ATTCCAAAGGGGAGACGACTCAATGGTGTAAGACGACATTGTGGAATAGCAAGGGCAGTTCCTCGCCTTA
GGTTGTAAAGGGAGGTCTTACTACCTCCATATACGAACACACCGGCGACCCAAGTTCCTTCGTCGGTAGT
CCTTTCTACGTGACTCCTAGCCAGGAGAGCTCTTAAACCTTCTGCAATGTTCTCAAATTTCGGGTTGGAA
CCTCCTTGACCACGATGCTTTCCAAACCACCCTCCTTTTTTGCGCCTGCCTCCATCACCCTGACCCCGGG
GTCCAGTGCTTGGGCCTTCTCCTGGGTCATCTGCGGGGCCCTGCTCTATCGCTCCCGGGGGCACGTCAGG
CTCACCATCTGGGCCACCTTCTTGGTGGTATTCAAAATAATCGGCTTCCCCTACAGGGTGGAAAAATGGC
CTTCTACCTGGAGGGGGCCTGCGCGGTGGAGACCCGGATGATGATGACTGACTACTGGGACTCCTGGGCC
TCTTTTCTCCACGTCCACGACCTCTCCCCCTGGCTCTTTCACGACTTCCCCCCCTGGCTCTTTCACGTCC
TCTACCCCGGCGGCCTCCACTACCTCCTCGACCCCGGCCTCCACTACCTCCTCGACCCCGGCCTCCACTG
CCTCCTCGACCCCGGCCTCCACCTCCTGCTCCTGCCCCTCCTGCTCCTGCCCCTCCTCCTGCTCCTGCCC
CTCCTGCCCCTCCTGCTCCTGCCCCTCCTGCCCCTCCTGCTCCTGCCCCTCCTGCCCCTCCTGCTCCTGC
CCCTCCTGCCCCTCCTCCTGCTCCTGCCCCTCCTGCCCCTCCTCCTGCTCCTGCCCCTCCTGCCCCTCCT
GCTCCTGCCCCTCCTGCCCCTCCTGCTCCTGCCCCTCCTGCCCCTCCTGCTCCTGCCCCTCCTGCTCCTG
CCCCTCCTGCTCCTGCCCCTCCTGCTCCTGCCCCTCCTGCCCCTCCTGCCCCTCCTCCTGCTCCTGCCCC
TCCTGCTCCTGCCCCTCCTGCCCCTCCTGCCCCTCCTGCTCCTGCCCCTCCTCCTGCTCCTGCCCCTCCT
GCCCCTCCTGCCCCTCCTCCTGCTCCTGCCCCTCCTGCCCCTCCTCCTGCTCCTGCCCCTCCTCCTGCTC
CTGCCCCTCCTGCCCCTCCTGCCCCTCCTCCTGCTCCTGCCCCTCCTGCCCCTCCTCCTGCTCCTGCCCC
TCCTCCTGCTCCTGCCCCTCCTGCCCCTCCTGCCCCTCCTCCTGCTCCTGCCCCTCCTCCTGCTCCTGCC
CCTCCTGCCCCTCCTGCCCCTCCTGCCCCTCCTCCTGCTCCTGCCCCTCCTCCTGCTCCTGCCCCTCCTG
CTCCTGCCCCTCCCGCTCCTGCTCCTGCTCCTGTTCCACCGTGGGTCCCTTTGCAGCCAATGCAACTTGG
ACGTTTTTGGGGTCTCCGGACACCATCTCTATGTCTTGGCCCTGATCCTGAGCCGCCCGGGGCTCCTGGT
CTTCCGCCTCCTCGTCCTCGTCCTCTTCCCCGTCCTCGTCCATGGTTATCACCCCCTCTTCTTTGAGGTC
CACTGCCGCCGGAGCCTTCTGGTCCAGATGTGTCTCCCTTCTCTCCTAGGCCATTTCCAGGTCCTGTACC
TGGCCCCTCGTCAGACATGATTCACACTAAAAGAGATCAATAGACATCTTTATTAGACGACGCTCAGTGA
ATACAGGGAGTGCAGACTCCTGCCCCCTCCAACAGCCCCCCCACCCTCATCCCCTTCATGGTCGCTGTCA
GACAGATCCAGGTCTGAAAATTCCCCATCCTCCGAACCATCCTCGTCCTCATCACCAATTACTCGCAGCC
CGGAAAACTCCCGCTGAACATCCTCAAGATTTGCGTCCTGAGCCTCAAGCCAGGCCTCAAATTCCTCGTC
CCCCTTTTTGCTGGACGGTAGGGATGGGGATTCTCGGGACCCCTCCTCTTCCTCTTCAAGGTCACCAGAC
AGAGATGCTACTGGGGCAACGGAAGAAAAGCTGGGTGCGGCCTGTGAGGATCAGCTTATCGATGATAAGC
TGTCAAACATGAGAATTCTTGAAGACGAAAGGGCCTCGTGATACGCCTATTTTTATAGGTTAATGTCATG
ATAATAATGGTTTCTTAGACGTCAGGTGGCACTTTTCGGGGAAATGTGCGCGGAACCCCTATTTGTTTAT
TTTTCTAAATACATTCAAATATGTATCCGCTCATGAGACAATAACCCTGATAAATGCTTCAATAATATTG
AAAAAGGAAGAGTATGAGTATTCAACATTTCCGTGTCGCCCTTATTCCCTTTTTTGCGGCATTTTGCCTT
CCTGTTTTTGCTCACCCAGAAACGCTGGTGAAAGTAAAAGATGCTGAAGATCAGTTGGGTGCACGAGTGG
GTTACATCGAACTGGATCTCAACAGCGGTAAGATCCTTGAGAGTTTTCGCCCCGAAGAACGTTTTCCAAT
GATGAGCACTTTTAAAGTTCTGCTATGTGGCGCGGTATTATCCCGTGTTGACGCCGGGCAAGAGCAACTC
GGTCGCCGCATACACTATTCTCAGAATGACTTGGTTGAGTACTCACCAGTCACAGAAAAGCATCTTACGG
ATGGCATGACAGTAAGAGAATTATGCAGTGCTGCCATAACCATGAGTGATAACACTGCGGCCAACTTACT
TCTGACAACGATCGGAGGACCGAAGGAGCTAACCGCTTTTTTGCACAACATGGGGGATCATGTAACTCGC
CTTGATCGTTGGGAACCGGAGCTGAATGAAGCCATACCAAACGACGAGCGTGACACCACGATGCCTGCAG
CAATGGCAACAACGTTGCGCAAACTATTAACTGGCGAACTACTTACTCTAGCTTCCCGGCAACAATTAAT
AGACTGGATGGAGGCGGATAAAGTTGCAGGACCACTTCTGCGCTCGGCCCTTCCGGCTGGCTGGTTTATT
GCTGATAAATCTGGAGCCGGTGAGCGTGGGTCTCGCGGTATCATTGCAGCACTGGGGCCAGATGGTAAGC
CCTCCCGTATCGTAGTTATCTACACGACGGGGAGTCAGGCAACTATGGATGAACGAAATAGACAGATCGC
TGAGATAGGTGCCTCACTGATTAAGCATTGGTAACTGTCAGACCAAGTTTACTCATATATACTTTAGATT
GATTTAAAACTTCATTTTTAATTTAAAAGGATCTAGGTGAAGATCCTTTTTGATAATCTCATGACCAAAA
TCCCTTAACGTGAGTTTTCGTTCCACTGAGCGTCAGACCCCGTAGAAAAGATCAAAGGATCTTCTTGAGA
TCCTTTTTTTCTGCGCGTAATCTGCTGCTTGCAAACAAAAAAACCACCGCTACCAGCGGTGGTTTGTTTG
CCGGATCAAGAGCTACCAACTCTTTTTCCGAAGGTAACTGGCTTCAGCAGAGCGCAGATACCAAATACTG
TCCTTCTAGTGTAGCCGTAGTTAGGCCACCACTTCAAGAACTCTGTAGCACCGCCTACATACCTCGCTCT
GCTAATCCTGTTACCAGTGGCTGCTGCCAGTGGCGATAAGTCGTGTCTTACCGGGTTGGACTCAAGACGA
TAGTTACCGGATAAGGCGCAGCGGTCGGGCTGAACGGGGGGTTCGTGCACACAGCCCAGCTTGGAGCGAA
CGACCTACACCGAACTGAGATACCTACAGCGTGAGCTATGAGAAAGCGCCACGCTTCCCGAAGGGAGAAA
GGCGGACAGGTATCCGGTAAGCGGCAGGGTCGGAACAGGAGAGCGCACGAGGGAGCTTCCAGGGGGAAAC
GCCTGGTATCTTTATAGTCCTGTCGGGTTTCGCCACCTCTGACTTGAGCGTCGATTTTTGTGATGCTCGT
CAGGGGGGCGGAGCCTATGGAAAAACGCCAGCAACGCGGCCTTTTTACGGTTCCTGGCCTTTTGCTGCGC
CGCGTGCGGCTGCTGGAGATGGCGGACGCGATGGATATGTTCTGCCAAGGGTTGGTTTGCGCATTCACAG
TTCTCCGCAAGAATTGATTGGCTCCAATTCTTGGAGTGGTGAATCCGTTAGCGAGGTGCCGCCGGCTTCC
ATTCAGGTCGAGGTGGCCCGGCTCCATGCACCGCGACGCAACGCGGGGAGGCAGACAAGGTATAGGGCGG
CGCCTACAATCCATGCCAACCCGTTCCATGTGCTCGCCGAGGCGGCATAAATCGCCGTGACGATCAGCGG
TCCAGTGATCGAAGTTAGGCTGGTAAGAGCCGCGAGCGATCCTTGAAGCTGTCCCTGATGGTCGTCATCT
ACCTGCCTGGACAGCATGGCCTGCAACGCGGGCATCCCGATGCCGCCGGAAGCGAGAAGAATCATAATGG
GGAAGGCCATCCAGCCTCGCGTCGCAAGGATCTTGCCGCTATTGAGATCCAGTTCGATATAGCCCACTCT
TGCACCCAGTTGATCTTCAGCATCTTTTACTTTCACCAGCGTTTCGGGGTGTGCAAAAACAGGCAAGCAA
AATGCCGCAAAGAAGGGAATGAGTGCGACACGAAAATGTTGGATGCTCATACTCGTCCTTTTTCAATATT
ATTGAAGCATTTATCAGGGTTACTAGTACGTCTCTCAAGGATAAGTAAGTAATATTAAGGTACGGGAGGT
ATTGGACAGGCCGCAATAAAATATCTTTATTTTCATTACATCTGTGTGTTGGTTTTTTGTGTGAATCGAT
AGTACTAACATACGCTCTCCATCAAAACAAAACGAAACAAAACAAACTAGCAAAATAGGCTGTCCCCAGT
GCAAGTGCAGGTGCCAGAACATTTCTCTGGCCTAACTGGCCGGTACCTGAGCTCACTAGCAGGATGTCCA
TATTAGGACATCTAGGATGTCCATATTAGGACATCTAGGATGTCCATATTAGGACATCTAGGATGTCCAT
ATTAGGACATCTAGGATGTCCATATTAGGACATCTAGATCTGGCCTCGGCGGCCAAGCTTAGACACTAGA
GGGTATATAATGGAAGCTCGACTTCCAGCTTGGCAATCCGGTACTGTTGGTAAAGCCACCGGCGCGCCAT
GGTGAGCAAGGGCGAGGAGCTGTTCACCGGGGTGGTGCCCATCCTGGTCGAGCTGGACGGCGACGTAAAC
GGCCACAAGTTCAGCGTGTCCGGCGAGGGCGAGGGCGATGCCACCTACGGCAAGCTGACCCTGAAGTTCA
TCTGCACCACCGGCAAGCTGCCCGTGCCCTGGCCCACCCTCGTGACCACCCTGACCTACGGCGTGCAGTG
CTTCAGCCGCTACCCCGACCACATGAAGCAGCACGACTTCTTCAAGTCCGCCATGCCCGAAGGCTACGTC
CAGGAGCGCACCATCTTCTTCAAGGACGACGGCAACTACAAGACCCGCGCCGAGGTGAAGTTCGAGGGCG
ACACCCTGGTGAACCGCATCGAGCTGAAGGGCATCGACTTCAAGGAGGACGGCAACATCCTGGGGCACAA
GCTGGAGTACAACTACAACAGCCACAACGTCTATATCATGGCCGACAAGCAGAAGAACGGCATCAAGGTG
AACTTCAAGATCCGCCACAACATCGAGGACGGCAGCGTGCAGCTCGCCGACCACTACCAGCAGAACACCC
CCATCGGCGACGGCCCCGTGCTGCTGCCCGACAACCACTACCTGAGCACCCAGTCCGCCCTGAGCAAAGA
CCCCAACGAGAAGCGCGATCACATGGTCCTGCTGGAGTTCGTGACCGCCGCCGGGATCACTCTCGGCATG
GACGAGCTGTACAAGAGTCATGGTTTTCCCCCGGAAGTCGAAGAGCAGGACGACGGGACGCTGCCAATGT
CATGCGCACAAGAGTCTGGTATGGATCGCCACCCGGCTGCGTGTGCCAGCGCGAGAATCAATGTATAATG
AGGCGCGCCCTAAGGCCGCGACTCTAGAGTCGGGGCGGCCGGCCGCTTCGAGCAGACATGATAAGATACA
TTGATGAGTTTGGACAAACCACAACTAGAATGCAGTGAAAAAAATGCTTTATTTGTGAAATTTGTGATGC
TATTGCTTTATTTGTAACCATTATAAGCTGCAATAAACAAGTTAACAACAACAATTGCATTCATTTTATG
TTTCAGGTTCAGGGGGAGGTGTGGGAGGTTTTTTAAAGCAAGTAAAACCTCTACAAATGTGGTAAAATCG
ATAAGCGAACGCCAGCAAGACGTAGCCCAGCGCGTCGGCCGCCATGCCCTGCTTCATCCCCGTGGCCCGT
TGCTCGCGTTTGCTGGCGGTGTCCCCGGAAGAAATATATTTGCATGTCTTTAGTTCTATGATGACACAAA
CCCCGCCCAGCGTCTTGTCATTGGCGAATTCGAACACGCAGATGCAGTCGGGGCGGCGCGGTCCCAGGTC
CACTTCGCATATTAAGGTGACGCGTGTGGCCTCGAACACCGAGCGACCCTGCAGCGACCCGCTTAACAGC
GTCAACAGCGTGCCGCAGATCCCGGGCAATGAGATATGAAAAAGCCTGAACTCACCGCGACGTCTGTCGA
GAAGTTTCTGATCGAAAAGTTCGACAGCGTCTCCGACCTGATGCAGCTCTCGGAGGGCGAAGAATCTCGT
GCTTTCAGCTTCGATGTAGGAGGGCGTGGATATGTCCTGCGGGTAAATAGCTGCGCCGATGGTTTCTACA
AAGATCGTTATGTTTATCGGCACTTTGCATCGGCCGCGCTCCCGATTCCGGAAGTGCTTGACATTGGGGA
ATTCAGCGAGAGCCTGACCTATTGCATCTCCCGCCGTGCACAGGGTGTCACGTTGCAAGACCTGCCTGAA
ACCGAACTGCCCGCTGTTCTGCAGCCGGTCGCGGAGGCCATGGATGCGATCGCTGCGGCCGATCTTAGCC
AGACGAGCGGGTTCGGCCCATTCGGACCGCAAGGAATCGGTCAATACACTACATGGCGTGATTTCATATG
CGCGATTGCTGATCCCCATGTGTATCACTGGCAAACTGTGATGGACGACACCGTCAGTGCGTCCGTCGCG
CAGGCTCTCGATGAGCTGATGCTTTGGGCCGAGGACTGCCCCGAAGTCCGGCACCTCGTGCACGCGGATT
TCGGCTCCAACAATGTCCTGACGGACAATGGCCGCATAACAGCGGTCATTGACTGGAGCGAGGCGATGTT
CGGGGATTCCCAATACGAGGTCGCCAACATCTTCTTCTGGAGGCCGTGGTTGGCTTGTATGGAGCAGCAG
ACGCGCTACTTCGAGCGGAGGCATCCGGAGCTTGCAGGATCGCCGCGGCTCCGGGCGTATATGCTCCGCA
TTGGTCTTGACCAACTCTATCAGAGCTTGGTTGACGGCAATTTCGATGATGCAGCTTGGGCGCAGGGTCG
ATGCGACGCAATCGTCCGATCCGGAGCCGGGACTGTCGGGCGTACACAAATCGCCCGCAGAAGCGCGGCC
GTCTGGACCGATGGCTGTGTAGAAGTACTCGCCGATAGTGGAAACCGACGCCCCAGCACTCGTCCGAGGG
CAAAGGAATAGGGGAGATGGGGGAGGCTAACTGAAACACGGAAGGAGACAATACCGGAAGGAACCCGCGC
TATGACGGCAATAAAAAGACAGAATAAAACGCACGGGTGTTGGGTCGTTTGTTCATAAACGCGGGGTTCG
GTCCCAGGGCTGGCACTCTGTCGATACCCCACCGAGACCCCATTGGGGCCAATACGCCCGCGTTTCTTCC
TTTTCCCCACCCCACCCCCCAAGTTCGGGTGAAGGCCCAGGGCTCGCAGCCAACGTCGGGGCGGCAGGCC
CTGCCATAGCCACTGGCCCCGTGGGTTAGGGACGGGGTCCCCCATGGGGAATGGTTTATGGTTCGTGGGG
GTTATTATTTTGGGCGTTGCGTGGGGTCTGGTCCACGACTGGACTGAGCAGACAGACCCATGGTTTTTGG
ATGGCCTGGGCATGGACCGCATGTACTGGCGCGACACGAACACCGGGCGTCTGTGGCTGCCAAACACCCC
CGACCCCCAAAAACCACCGCGCGGATTTCTGGCGTGCCAAGCTAGTCGACCAATTCTCATGTTTGACAGC
TTATCATCGCAGATCCGGGCAACGTTGTTGCATTGCTGCAGGCGCAGAACTGGTAGGTATGGAAGATCTA
TACATTGAATCAATATTGGCAATTAGCCATATTAGTCATTGGTTATATAGCATAAATCAATATTGGCTAT
TGGCCATTGCATACGTTGTATCTATATCATAATATGTACATTTATATTGGCTCATGTCCAATATGACCGC
CATGTTGACATTGATTATTGACTAGTTATTAATAGTAATCAATTACGGGGTCATTAGTTCATAGCCCATA
TATGGAGTTCCGCGTTACATAACTTACGGTAAATGGCCCGCCTGGCTGACCGCCCAACGACCCCCGCCCA
TTGACGTCAATAATGACGTATGTTCCCATAGTAACGCCAATAGGGACTTTCCATTGACGTCAATGGGTGG
AGTATTTACGGTAAACTGCCCACTTGGCAGTACATCAAGTGTATCATATGCCAAGTCCGCCCCCTATTGA
CGTCAATGACGGTAAATGGCCCGCCTGGCATTATGCCCAGTACATGACCTTACGGGACTTTCCTACTTGG
CAGTACATCTACGTATTAGTCATCGCTATTACCATGGTGATGCGGTTTTGGCAGTACACCAATGGGCGTG
GATAGCGGTTTGACTCACGGGGATTTCCAAGTCTCCACCCCATTGACGTCAATGGGAGTTTGTTTTGGCA
CCAAAATCAACGGGACTTTCCAAAATGTCGTAATAACCCCGCCCCGTTGACGCAAATGGGCGGTAGGCGT
GTACGGTGGGAGGTCTATATAAGCAGAGCTCGTTTAGTGAACCGTCAGATCTCTAGAAGCTGGGTACCAG
CTGCTAGCGCCACCATGAAGACCATCATCGCCCTGAGCTACATCTTCTGCCTGGTGTTCGCCGAGCAGAA
ATTGATCAGCGAGGAGGACCTGGGCAGCCCTGGAGGCGCCTCTGGCCAGCTTTCATTACCCTCTATCCTT
CCAAATGAAAATGAAAAGGTTGTGCAGCTGAATTCATCCTTTTCTCTGAGATGCTTTGGGGAGAGTGAAG
TGAGCTGGCAGTACCCCATGTCTGAAGAAGAGAGCTCCGATGTGGAAATCAGAAATGAAGAAAACAACAG
CGGCCTTTTTGTGACGGTCTTGGAAGTGAGCAGTGCCTCGGCGGCCCACACAGGGTTGTACACTTGCTAT
TACAACCACACTCAGACAGAAGAGAATGAGCTTGAAGGCAGGCACATTTACATCTATGTGCCAGACCCAG
ATGTAGCCTTTGTACCTCTAGGAATGACGGATTATTTAGTCATCGTGGAGGATGATGATTCTGCCATTAT
ACCTTGTCGCACAACTGATCCCGAGACTCCTGTAACCTTACACAACAGTGAGGGGGTGGTACCTGCCTCC
TATGACAGCAGACAGGGCTTTAATGGGACCTTCACTGTAGGGCCCTATATCTGTGAGGCCACCGTCAAAG
GAAAGAAGTTCCAGACCATCCCATTTAATGTTTATGCTTTAAAAGCAACATCAGAGCTGGATCTAGAAAT
GGAAGCTCTTAAAACCGTGTATAAGTCAGGGGAAACGATTGTGGTCACCTGTGCTGTTTTTAACAATGAG
GTGGTTGACCTTCAATGGACTTACCCTGGAGAAGTGAAAGGCAAAGGCATCACAATGCTGGAAGAAATCA
AAGTCCCATCCATCAAATTGGTGTACACTTTGACGGTCCCCGAGGCCACGGTGAAAGACAGTGGAGATTA
CGAATGTGCTGCCCGCCAGGCTACCAGGGAGGTCAAAGAAATGAAGAAAGTCACTATTTCTGTCCATGAG
AAAGGTTTCATTGAAATCAAACCCACCTTCAGCCAGTTGGAAGCTGTCAACCTGCATGAAGTCAAACATT
TTGTTGTAGAGGTGCGGGCCTACCCACCTCCCAGGATATCCTGGCTGAAAAACAATCTGACTCTGATTGA
AAATCTCACTGAGATCACCACTGATGTGGAAAAGATTCAGGAAATAAGGTATCGAAGCAAATTAAAGCTG
ATCCGTGCTAAGGAAGAAGACAGTGGCCATTATACTATTGTAGCTCAAAATGAAGATGCTGTGAAGAGCT
ATACTTTTGAACTGTTAACTCAAGTTCCTTCATCCATTCTGGACTTGGTCGATGATCACCATGGCTCAAC
TGGGGGACAGACCGTACGGTGCACAGCTGAAGGCACGCCGCTTCCTGATATTGAGTGGATGATATGCAAA
GATATTAAGAAATGTAATAATGAAACTTCCTGGACTATTTTGGCCAACAATGTCTCAAACATCATCACGG
AGATCCACTCCCGAGACAGGAGTACCGTGGAGGGCCGTGTGACTTTCGCCAAAGTGGAGGAGACCATCGC
CGTGCGATGCCTGGCTAAGAATCTCCTTGGAGCTGAGAACCGAGAGCTGAAGCTGGTGGCTCCCACCCTG
CGTTCTGAACTCACGGTGGCTGCTGCAGTCCTGGTGCTGTTGGTGATTGTGATCATCTCACTTATTGTCC
TGGTTGTCATTTGGAAACAGAAACCGAGGTATGAAATTCGCTGGAGGGTCATTGAATCAATCAGCCCGGA
TGGACATGAATATATTTATGTGGACCCGATGCAGCTGCCTTATGACTCAAGATGGGAGTTTCCAAGAGAT
GGACTAGTGCTTGGTCGGGTCTTGGGGTCTGGAGCGTTTGGGAAGGTGGTTGAAGGAACAGCCTATGGAT
TAAGCCGGTCCCAACCTGTCATGAAAGTTGCAGTGCGGATGCTAAAACCCACGGCCAGATCCAGTGAAAA
ACAAGCTCTCATGTCTGAACTGAAGATAATGACTCACCTGGGGCCACATTTGAACATTGTAAACTTGCTG
GGAGCCTGCACCAAGTCAGGCCCCATTTACATCATCACAGAGTATTGCTTCTATGGAGATTTGGTCAACT
ATTTGCATAAGAATAGGGATAGCTTCCTGAGCCACCACCCAGAGAAGCCAAAGAAAGAGCTGGATATCTT
TGGATTGAACCCTGCTGATGAAAGCACACGGAGCTATGTTATTTTATCTTTTGAAAACAATGGTGACTAC
ATGGACATGAAGCAGGCTGATACTACACAGTATGTCCCCATGCTAGAAAGGAAAGAGGTTTCTAAATATT
CCGACATCCAGAGATCACTCTATGATCGTCCAGCCTCATATAAGAAGAAATCTATGTTAGACTCAGAAGT
CAAAAACCTCCTTTCAGATGATAACTCAGAAGGCCTTACTTTATTGGATTTGTTGAGCTTCACCTATCAA
GTTGCCCGAGGAATGGAGTTTTTGGCTTCAAAAAATTGTGTCCACCGTGATCTGGCTGCTCGCAACGTCC
TCCTGGCACAAGGAAAAATTGTGAAGATCTGTGACTTTGGCCTGGCCAGAGACATCATGCATGATTCGAA
CTATGTGTCGAAAGGCAGTACCTTTCTGCCCGTGAAGTGGATGGCTCCTGAGAGCATCTTTGACAACCTC
TACACCACACTGAGTGATGTCTGGTCTTATGGCATTCTGCTCTGGGAGATCTTTTCCCTTGGTGGCACCC
CTTACCCCGGCATGATGGTGGATTCTACTTTCTACAATAAGATCAAGAGTGGGTACCGGATGGCCAAGCC
TGACCACGCTACCAGTGAAGTCTACGAGATCATGGTGAAATGCTGGAACAGTGAGCCGGAGAAGAGACCC
TCCTTTTACCACCTGAGTGAGATTGTGGAGAATCTGCTGCCTGGACAATATAAAAAGAGTTATGAAAAAA
TTCACCTGGACTTCCTGAAGAGTGACCATCCTGCTGTGGCACGCATGCGTGTGGACTCAGACAATGCATA
CATTGGTGTCACCTACAAAAACGAGGAAGACAAGCTGAAGGACTGGGAGGGTGGTCTGGATGAGCAGAGA
CTGAGCGCTGACAGTGGCTACATCATTCCTCTGCCTGACATTGACCCTGTCCCTGAGGAGGAGGACCTGG
GCAAGAGGAACAGACACAGCTCGCAGACCTCTGAAGAGAGTGCCATTGAGACGGGTTCCAGCAGTTCCAC
CTTCATCAAGAGAGAGGACGAGACCATTGAAGACATCGACATGATGGACGACATCGGCATAGACTCTTCA
GACCTGGTGGAAGACAGCTTCCTGTAATGACTCGAG
