Features (pLannotate 1.2.2; 37 found; start..end, strand, type, name):
      1..380     +  enhancer       CMV enhancer: human cytomegalovirus immediate early enhancer
    382..581     +  promoter       CMV promoter: human cytomegalovirus (CMV) immediate early promoter
    741..3938    +  CDS            PDGFRA: PGFRA_HUMAN - Also known as PDGFR2, RHEPDGFRA. Experimental evidence at protein level: Swiss-Prot protein existence level 1. Tyrosine-protein kinase that acts as a cell-surface receptor for PDGFA, PDGFB and PDGFC and plays an essential role in the regulation of embryonic development, cell proliferation, survival and chemotaxis. Depending on the context, promotes or inhibits cell proliferation and cell migration. Plays an important role in the differentiation of bone marrow-derived mesenchymal stem cells. Required for normal skeleton development and cephalic closure during embryonic development
   3964..4098    -  polyA_signal   SV40 poly(A) signal: SV40 polyadenylation signal
   4121..4204    -  CDS            large T antigen (fragment): large T antigen from SV40 (simian virus 40)
   4207..4247    +  CDS            rop (fragment): Rop protein, which maintains plasmids at low copy number; rop
   4359..4377    -  misc_feature   MCS (fragment): pUC18/19 multiple cloning site
   4853..6642    -  rep_origin     oriP: Epstein-Barr virus oriP replication origin (Yates et al., 2000)
   6643..6861    -  CDS            gL (fragment): GL_EBVB9 - Experimental evidence at protein level: Swiss-Prot protein existence level 1. The heterodimer glycoprotein H-glycoprotein L is required for the fusion of viral and plasma membranes leading to virus entry into the host cell. Acts as a functional inhibitor of gH and maintains gH in an inhibited form. Upon binding to host integrins, gL dissociates from gH leading to activation of the viral fusion glycoproteins gB and gH. Fusion of EBV with B-lymphocytes requires the additional receptor- binding protein gp42, which forms a complex with gH/gL. The heterodimer gH/gL targets also host EPHA
   6944..8332    -  CDS            EBNA1 (fragment): Epstein-Barr nuclear antigen 1, also known as EBNA-1 crucial for latent viral infection, and for episomal amplification of vectors containing the oriP origin (Okita et al., 2013)
   8332..8353    -  promoter       chicken β-actin promoter (fragment): No description available
   8355..8376    -  promoter       chicken β-actin promoter (fragment): No description available
   8416..8437    -  promoter       chicken β-actin promoter (fragment): No description available
   8437..8866    -  CDS            EBNA1 (fragment): Epstein-Barr nuclear antigen 1, also known as EBNA-1 crucial for latent viral infection, and for episomal amplification of vectors containing the oriP origin (Okita et al., 2013)
   8904..9248    -  CDS            BRRF2_EBVB9 (fragment): Protein inferred from homology: Swiss-Prot protein existence level 3. From Epstein-Barr virus (strain B95-8) (HHV-4) (Human herpesvirus 4).
   9251..9274    -  promoter       tet promoter (fragment): E. coli promoter for tetracycline efflux protein gene
   9387..9491    +  promoter       AmpR promoter: bla
   9492..10352   +  CDS            AmpR: β-lactamase; bla; confers resistance to ampicillin, carbenicillin, and related antibiotics
  10523..11111   +  rep_origin     ori: high-copy-number ColE1/pMB1/pBR322/pUC origin of replication
  11157..11226   -  CDS            TcR (fragment): tetracycline efflux protein; tet; confers resistance to tetracycline
  11291..11315   +  promoter       HSV TK promoter (fragment): herpes simplex virus thymidine kinase promoter
  11319..11433   +  rep_origin     ori (fragment): high-copy-number ColE1/pMB1/pBR322/pUC origin of replication
  11481..11768   -  CDS            bla (fragment): BLAT_ECOLX - Experimental evidence at protein level: Swiss-Prot protein existence level 1. TEM-type are the most prevalent beta-lactamases in enterobacteria; they hydrolyze the beta-lactam bond in susceptible beta-lactam antibiotics, thus conferring resistance to penicillins and cephalosporins. TEM-3 and TEM-4 are capable of hydrolyzing cefotaxime and ceftazidime. TEM-5 is capable of hydrolyzing ceftazidime. TEM-6 is capable of hydrolyzing ceftazidime and aztreonam. TEM-8/CAZ-2, TEM- 16/CAZ-7 and TEM-24/CAZ-6 are markedly active against ceftazidime. IRT- 4 shows resistance to beta-lactamase in
  11769..11810   -  promoter       AmpR promoter (fragment): bla
  11873..11921   +  polyA_signal   poly(A) signal: synthetic polyadenylation signal
  11935..12026   +  misc_feature   pause site: RNA polymerase II transcriptional pause signal from the human α2 globin gene
  12205..12236   +  promoter       minP: minimal TATA-box promoter with low basal activity
  12277..12993   +  CDS            EGFP: EGFP is a basic (constitutively fluorescent) green fluorescent protein published in 1996, derived from Aequorea victoria. It is reported to be a rapidly-maturing weak dimer with moderate acid sensitivity.
  12991..13113   +  CDS            Odc1 (fragment): DCOR_MOUSE - Also known as Odc. Experimental evidence at protein level: Swiss-Prot protein existence level 1. Catalyzes the first and rate-limiting step of polyamine biosynthesis that converts ornithine into putrescine, which is the precursor for the polyamines, spermidine and spermine. Polyamines are essential for cell proliferation and are implicated in cellular processes, ranging from DNA replication to apoptosis. From Mus musculus (Mouse).
  13180..13301   -  polyA_signal   SV40 poly(A) signal: SV40 polyadenylation signal
  13324..13392   -  CDS            large T antigen (fragment): large T antigen from SV40 (simian virus 40)
  13447..13638   -  CDS            UL24 (fragment): UL24_EHV4 - Experimental evidence at transcript level: Swiss-Prot protein existence level 2. May participate in nuclear egress of viral particles. Plays a role in the dispersal of several host nucleolar proteins including NCL/nucleolin and NPM1. Since deletion of host NCL/nucleolin negatively impact on nuclear egress, UL24 supposedly acts on this process through its effect on host nucleoli (By similarity). From Equine herpesvirus 4 (strain 1942) (EHV-4) (Equine rhinopneumonitis virus).
  13612..13674   +  promoter       Mini-TK promoter: minimal herpes simplex virus (HSV) thymidine kinase promoter
  13717..14754   +  CDS            HygR: hygromycin B phosphotransferase confers resistance to hygromycin
  14796..14844   +  polyA_signal   HSV TK poly(A) signal: herpes simplex virus thymidine kinase polyadenylation signal (Cole and Stacy, 1985)
  15044..15268   +  CDS            gH (fragment): GH_HHV11 - Experimental evidence at protein level: Swiss-Prot protein existence level 1. The heterodimer glycoprotein H-glycoprotein L is required for the fusion of viral and plasma membranes leading to virus entry into the host cell. Following initial binding to host receptor, membrane fusion is mediated by the fusion machinery composed of gB and the heterodimer gH/gL. May also be involved in the fusion between the virion envelope and the outer nuclear membrane during virion morphogenesis. From Human herpesvirus 1 (strain 17) (HHV-1) (Human herpes simplex virus 1).
  15299..15324   -  CDS            bla(M) (fragment): β-lactamase lacking the signal sequence; bla(M); allows cytosolic expression of β-lactamase
>Addgene plasmid #172597 | pCEP4-myc-PDGFRA-K627R_EGFP-PEST_reporter | addgene full sequence | sequence record 338908 | Addgene NGS Result
GACATTGATTATTGACTAGTTATTAATAGTAATCAATTACGGGGTCATTAGTTCATAGCCCATATATGGA
GTTCCGCGTTACATAACTTACGGTAAATGGCCCGCCTGGCTGACCGCCCAACGACCCCCGCCCATTGACG
TCAATAATGACGTATGTTCCCATAGTAACGCCAATAGGGACTTTCCATTGACGTCAATGGGTGGAGTATT
TACGGTAAACTGCCCACTTGGCAGTACATCAAGTGTATCATATGCCAAGTCCGCCCCCTATTGACGTCAA
TGACGGTAAATGGCCCGCCTGGCATTATGCCCAGTACATGACCTTACGGGACTTTCCTACTTGGCAGTAC
ATCTACGTATTAGTCATCGCTATTACCATGGTGATGCGGTTTTGGCAGTACACCAATGGGCGTGGATAGC
GGTTTGACTCACGGGGATTTCCAAGTCTCCACCCCATTGACGTCAATGGGAGTTTGTTTTGGCACCAAAA
TCAACGGGACTTTCCAAAATGTCGTAATAACCCCGCCCCGTTGACGCAAATGGGCGGTAGGCGTGTACGG
TGGGAGGTCTATATAAGCAGAGCTCGTTTAGTGAACCGTCAGATCTCTAGAAGCTGGGTACCAGCTGCTA
GCGCCACCATGAAGACCATCATCGCCCTGAGCTACATCTTCTGCCTGGTGTTCGCCGAGCAGAAATTGAT
CAGCGAGGAGGACCTGGGCAGCCCTGGAGGCGCCTCTGGCCAGCTTTCATTACCCTCTATCCTTCCAAAT
GAAAATGAAAAGGTTGTGCAGCTGAATTCATCCTTTTCTCTGAGATGCTTTGGGGAGAGTGAAGTGAGCT
GGCAGTACCCCATGTCTGAAGAAGAGAGCTCCGATGTGGAAATCAGAAATGAAGAAAACAACAGCGGCCT
TTTTGTGACGGTCTTGGAAGTGAGCAGTGCCTCGGCGGCCCACACAGGGTTGTACACTTGCTATTACAAC
CACACTCAGACAGAAGAGAATGAGCTTGAAGGCAGGCACATTTACATCTATGTGCCAGACCCAGATGTAG
CCTTTGTACCTCTAGGAATGACGGATTATTTAGTCATCGTGGAGGATGATGATTCTGCCATTATACCTTG
TCGCACAACTGATCCCGAGACTCCTGTAACCTTACACAACAGTGAGGGGGTGGTACCTGCCTCCTATGAC
AGCAGACAGGGCTTTAATGGGACCTTCACTGTAGGGCCCTATATCTGTGAGGCCACCGTCAAAGGAAAGA
AGTTCCAGACCATCCCATTTAATGTTTATGCTTTAAAAGCAACATCAGAGCTGGATCTAGAAATGGAAGC
TCTTAAAACCGTGTATAAGTCAGGGGAAACGATTGTGGTCACCTGTGCTGTTTTTAACAATGAGGTGGTT
GACCTTCAATGGACTTACCCTGGAGAAGTGAAAGGCAAAGGCATCACAATGCTGGAAGAAATCAAAGTCC
CATCCATCAAATTGGTGTACACTTTGACGGTCCCCGAGGCCACGGTGAAAGACAGTGGAGATTACGAATG
TGCTGCCCGCCAGGCTACCAGGGAGGTCAAAGAAATGAAGAAAGTCACTATTTCTGTCCATGAGAAAGGT
TTCATTGAAATCAAACCCACCTTCAGCCAGTTGGAAGCTGTCAACCTGCATGAAGTCAAACATTTTGTTG
TAGAGGTGCGGGCCTACCCACCTCCCAGGATATCCTGGCTGAAAAACAATCTGACTCTGATTGAAAATCT
CACTGAGATCACCACTGATGTGGAAAAGATTCAGGAAATAAGGTATCGAAGCAAATTAAAGCTGATCCGT
GCTAAGGAAGAAGACAGTGGCCATTATACTATTGTAGCTCAAAATGAAGATGCTGTGAAGAGCTATACTT
TTGAACTGTTAACTCAAGTTCCTTCATCCATTCTGGACTTGGTCGATGATCACCATGGCTCAACTGGGGG
ACAGACCGTACGGTGCACAGCTGAAGGCACGCCGCTTCCTGATATTGAGTGGATGATATGCAAAGATATT
AAGAAATGTAATAATGAAACTTCCTGGACTATTTTGGCCAACAATGTCTCAAACATCATCACGGAGATCC
ACTCCCGAGACAGGAGTACCGTGGAGGGCCGTGTGACTTTCGCCAAAGTGGAGGAGACCATCGCCGTGCG
ATGCCTGGCTAAGAATCTCCTTGGAGCTGAGAACCGAGAGCTGAAGCTGGTGGCTCCCACCCTGCGTTCT
GAACTCACGGTGGCTGCTGCAGTCCTGGTGCTGTTGGTGATTGTGATCATCTCACTTATTGTCCTGGTTG
TCATTTGGAAACAGAAACCGAGGTATGAAATTCGCTGGAGGGTCATTGAATCAATCAGCCCGGATGGACA
TGAATATATTTATGTGGACCCGATGCAGCTGCCTTATGACTCAAGATGGGAGTTTCCAAGAGATGGACTA
GTGCTTGGTCGGGTCTTGGGGTCTGGAGCGTTTGGGAAGGTGGTTGAAGGAACAGCCTATGGATTAAGCC
GGTCCCAACCTGTCATGAAAGTTGCAGTGCGGATGCTAAAACCCACGGCCAGATCCAGTGAAAAACAAGC
TCTCATGTCTGAACTGAAGATAATGACTCACCTGGGGCCACATTTGAACATTGTAAACTTGCTGGGAGCC
TGCACCAAGTCAGGCCCCATTTACATCATCACAGAGTATTGCTTCTATGGAGATTTGGTCAACTATTTGC
ATAAGAATAGGGATAGCTTCCTGAGCCACCACCCAGAGAAGCCAAAGAAAGAGCTGGATATCTTTGGATT
GAACCCTGCTGATGAAAGCACACGGAGCTATGTTATTTTATCTTTTGAAAACAATGGTGACTACATGGAC
ATGAAGCAGGCTGATACTACACAGTATGTCCCCATGCTAGAAAGGAAAGAGGTTTCTAAATATTCCGACA
TCCAGAGATCACTCTATGATCGTCCAGCCTCATATAAGAAGAAATCTATGTTAGACTCAGAAGTCAAAAA
CCTCCTTTCAGATGATAACTCAGAAGGCCTTACTTTATTGGATTTGTTGAGCTTCACCTATCAAGTTGCC
CGAGGAATGGAGTTTTTGGCTTCAAAAAATTGTGTCCACCGTGATCTGGCTGCTCGCAACGTCCTCCTGG
CACAAGGAAAAATTGTGAAGATCTGTGACTTTGGCCTGGCCAGAGACATCATGCATGATTCGAACTATGT
GTCGAAAGGCAGTACCTTTCTGCCCGTGAAGTGGATGGCTCCTGAGAGCATCTTTGACAACCTCTACACC
ACACTGAGTGATGTCTGGTCTTATGGCATTCTGCTCTGGGAGATCTTTTCCCTTGGTGGCACCCCTTACC
CCGGCATGATGGTGGATTCTACTTTCTACAATAAGATCAAGAGTGGGTACCGGATGGCCAAGCCTGACCA
CGCTACCAGTGAAGTCTACGAGATCATGGTGAAATGCTGGAACAGTGAGCCGGAGAAGAGACCCTCCTTT
TACCACCTGAGTGAGATTGTGGAGAATCTGCTGCCTGGACAATATAAAAAGAGTTATGAAAAAATTCACC
TGGACTTCCTGAAGAGTGACCATCCTGCTGTGGCACGCATGCGTGTGGACTCAGACAATGCATACATTGG
TGTCACCTACAAAAACGAGGAAGACAAGCTGAAGGACTGGGAGGGTGGTCTGGATGAGCAGAGACTGAGC
GCTGACAGTGGCTACATCATTCCTCTGCCTGACATTGACCCTGTCCCTGAGGAGGAGGACCTGGGCAAGA
GGAACAGACACAGCTCGCAGACCTCTGAAGAGAGTGCCATTGAGACGGGTTCCAGCAGTTCCACCTTCAT
CAAGAGAGAGGACGAGACCATTGAAGACATCGACATGATGGACGACATCGGCATAGACTCTTCAGACCTG
GTGGAAGACAGCTTCCTGTAATGACTCGAGGCCGGCAAGGCCGGATCCAGACATGATAAGATACATTGAT
GAGTTTGGACAAACCACAACTAGAATGCAGTGAAAAAAATGCTTTATTTGTGAAATTTGTGATGCTATTG
CTTTATTTGTAACCATTATAAGCTGCAATAAACAAGTTAACAACAACAATTGCATTCATTTTATGTTTCA
GGTTCAGGGGGAGGTGTGGGAGGTTTTTTAAAGCAAGTAAAACCTCTACAAATGTGGTATGGCTGATTAT
GATCCGGCTGCCTCGCGCGTTTCGGTGATGACGGTGAAAACCTCTGACACATGCAGCTCCCGGAGACGGT
CACAGCTTGTCTGTAAGCGGATGCCGGGAGCAGACAAGCCCGTCAGGGCGCGTCAGCGGGTGTTGGCGGG
TGTCGGGGCGCAGCCATGAGGTCGACTCTAGAGGATCGATCCCCGCCCCGGACGAACTAAACCTGACTAC
GACATCTCTGCCCCTTCTTCGCGGGACTACGACATCTCTGCCCCTTCTTCGCGGGGCAGTGCATGTAATC
CCTTCAGTTGGTTGGTACAACTTGCCAACTGGGCCCTGTTCCACATGTGACACGGGGGGGGACCAAACAC
AAAGGGGTTCTCTGACTGTAGTTGACATCCTTATAAATGGATGTGCACATTTGCCAACACTGAGTGGCTT
TCATCCTGGAGCAGACTTTGCAGTCTGTGGACTGCAACACAACATTGCCTTTATGTGTAACTCTTGGCTG
AAGCTCTTACACCAATGCTGGGGGACATGTACCTCCCAGGGGCCCAGGAAGACTACGGGAGGCTACACCA
ACGTCAATCAGAGGGGCCTGTGTAGCTACCGATAAGCGGACCCTCAAGAGGGCATTAGCAATAGTGTTTA
TAAGGCCCCCTTGTTAACCCTAAACGGGTAGCATATGCTTCCCGGGTAGTAGTATATACTATCCAGACTA
ACCCTAATTCAATAGCATATGTTACCCAACGGGAAGCATATGCTATCGAATTAGGGTTAGTAAAAGGGTC
CTAAGGAACAGCGATATCTCCCACCCCATGAGCTGTCACGGTTTTATTTACATGGGGTCAGGATTCCACG
AGGGTAGTGAACCATTTTAGTCACAAGGGCAGTGGCTGAAGATCAAGGAGCGGGCAGTGAACTCTCCTGA
ATCTTCGCCTGCTTCTTCATTCTCCTTCGTTTAGCTAATAGAATAACTGCTGAGTTGTGAACAGTAAGGT
GTATGTGAGGTGCTCGAAAACAAGGTTTCAGGTGACGCCCCCAGAATAAAATTTGGACGGGGGGTTCAGT
GGTGGCATTGTGCTATGACACCAATATAACCCTCACAAACCCCTTGGGCAATAAATACTAGTGTAGGAAT
GAAACATTCTGAATATCTTTAACAATAGAAATCCATGGGGTGGGGACAAGCCGTAAAGACTGGATGTCCA
TCTCACACGAATTTATGGCTATGGGCAACACATAATCCTAGTGCAATATGATACTGGGGTTATTAAGATG
TGTCCCAGGCAGGGACCAAGACAGGTGAACCATGTTGTTACACTCTATTTGTAACAAGGGGAAAGAGAGT
GGACGCCGACAGCAGCGGACTCCACTGGTTGTCTCTAACACCCCCGAAAATTAAACGGGGCTCCACGCCA
ATGGGGCCCATAAACAAAGACAAGTGGCCACTCTTTTTTTTGAAATTGTGGAGTGGGGGCACGCGTCAGC
CCCCACACGCCGCCCTGCGGTTTTGGACTGTAAAATAAGGGTGTAATAACTTGGCTGATTGTAACCCCGC
TAACCACTGCGGTCAAACCACTTGCCCACAAAACCACTAATGGCACCCCGGGGAATACCTGCATAAGTAG
GTGGGCGGGCCAAGATAGGGGCGCGATTGCTGCGATCTGGAGGACAAATTACACACACTTGCGCCTGAGC
GCCAAGCACAGGGTTGTTGGTCCTCATATTCACGAGGTCGCTGAGAGCACGGTGGGCTAATGTTGCCATG
GGTAGCATATACTACCCAAATATCTGGATAGCATATGCTATCCTAATCTATATCTGGGTAGCATAGGCTA
TCCTAATCTATATCTGGGTAGCATATGCTATCCTAATCTATATCTGGGTAGTATATGCTATCCTAATTTA
TATCTGGGTAGCATAGGCTATCCTAATCTATATCTGGGTAGCATATGCTATCCTAATCTATATCTGGGTA
GTATATGCTATCCTAATCTGTATCCGGGTAGCATATGCTATCCTAATAGAGATTAGGGTAGTATATGCTA
TCCTAATTTATATCTGGGTAGCATATACTACCCAAATATCTGGATAGCATATGCTATCCTAATCTATATC
TGGGTAGCATATGCTATCCTAATCTATATCTGGGTAGCATAGGCTATCCTAATCTATATCTGGGTAGCAT
ATGCTATCCTAATCTATATCTGGGTAGTATATGCTATCCTAATTTATATCTGGGTAGCATAGGCTATCCT
AATCTATATCTGGGTAGCATATGCTATCCTAATCTATATCTGGGTAGTATATGCTATCCTAATCTGTATC
CGGGTAGCATATGCTATCCTCATGCATATACAGTCAGCATATGATACCCAGTAGTAGAGTGGGAGTGCTA
TCCTTTGCATATGCCGCCACCTCCCAAGGGGGCGTGAATTTTCGCTGCTTGTCCTTTTCCTGCTGGTTGC
TCCCATTCTTAGGTGAATTTAAGGAGGCCAGGCTAAAGCCGTCGCATGTCTGATTGCTCACCAGGTAAAT
GTCGCTAATGTTTTCCAACGCGAGAAGGTGTTGAGCGCGGAGCTGAGTGACGTGACAACATGGGTATGCC
CAATTGCCCCATGTTGGGAGGACGAAAATGGTGACAAGACAGATGGCCAGAAATACACCAACAGCACGCA
TGATGTCTACTGGGGATTTATTCTTTAGTGCGGGGGAATACACGGCTTTTAATACGATTGAGGGCGTCTC
CTAACAAGTTACATCACTCCTGCCCTTCCTCACCCTCATCTCCATCACCTCCTTCATCTCCGTCATCTCC
GTCATCACCCTCCGCGGCAGCCCCTTCCACCATAGGTGGAAACCAGGGAGGCAAATCTACTCCATCGTCA
AAGCTGCACACAGTCACCCTGATATTGCAGGTAGGAGCGGGCTTTGTCATAACAAGGTCCTTAATCGCAT
CCTTCAAAACCTCAGCAAATATATGAGTTTGTAAAAAGACCATGAAATAACAGACAATGGACTCCCTTAG
CGGGCCAGGTTGTGGGCCGGGTCCAGGGGCCATTCCAAAGGGGAGACGACTCAATGGTGTAAGACGACAT
TGTGGAATAGCAAGGGCAGTTCCTCGCCTTAGGTTGTAAAGGGAGGTCTTACTACCTCCATATACGAACA
CACCGGCGACCCAAGTTCCTTCGTCGGTAGTCCTTTCTACGTGACTCCTAGCCAGGAGAGCTCTTAAACC
TTCTGCAATGTTCTCAAATTTCGGGTTGGAACCTCCTTGACCACGATGCTTTCCAAACCACCCTCCTTTT
TTGCGCCTGCCTCCATCACCCTGACCCCGGGGTCCAGTGCTTGGGCCTTCTCCTGGGTCATCTGCGGGGC
CCTGCTCTATCGCTCCCGGGGGCACGTCAGGCTCACCATCTGGGCCACCTTCTTGGTGGTATTCAAAATA
ATCGGCTTCCCCTACAGGGTGGAAAAATGGCCTTCTACCTGGAGGGGGCCTGCGCGGTGGAGACCCGGAT
GATGATGACTGACTACTGGGACTCCTGGGCCTCTTTTCTCCACGTCCACGACCTCTCCCCCTGGCTCTTT
CACGACTTCCCCCCCTGGCTCTTTCACGTCCTCTACCCCGGCGGCCTCCACTACCTCCTCGACCCCGGCC
TCCACTACCTCCTCGACCCCGGCCTCCACTGCCTCCTCGACCCCGGCCTCCACCTCCTGCTCCTGCCCCT
CCTGCTCCTGCCCCTCCTCCTGCTCCTGCCCCTCCTGCCCCTCCTGCTCCTGCCCCTCCTGCCCCTCCTG
CCCCTCCTGCTCCTGCCCCTCCTGCTCCTGCCCCTCCTGCTCCTCCCCCTCCTCCTCCCCCTCCTCCCCC
TCCTCCCCCTCCTGCCCCTCCTCCTCCTCCTGCTCCTCCCCCTCCTGCYCCTCCTCCTCCTGCCCCTCCT
GCCCCTCCTGCTCCTGCCCCTCCTGCTCCTGCCCCTCCTGCTCCTGCCCCTCCTGCTCCTGCCCCTCCTG
CCCCTCCTGCCCCTCCTCCTGCTCCTCCCCCTCCTGCTCCTGCCCCTCCTGCCCCTCCTGCCCCTCCTGC
TCCTGCCCCTCCTGCTCCTGCCCCTCCTGCCCCTCCTGCCCCTCCTGCCCCTCCTGCCCCTCCTCCCCCT
CCCCCCCCCCCCCCCCCCCCCCCTCCCCCCCCCCCCCCCCCCCCCCCCCCCCCCCCCCCCCCCCCCCCCC
CCCCCCCCCCCCCCCCCCCCCCCCCCCCCCCCCCCCCTCCTCCCCCTCCTCCCCCTCCCCCCCCTCCTCC
TCCCCCTCCCCCTCCTCCCCCTCCTCCCCCTCCTCCCCCTCCTCCCCCTCCTGCCCCTCCTCCTGCTCCT
GCCCCTCCTCCTGCTCCTGCCCCTCCTGCTCCTGCCCCTCCCGCTCCTGCTCCTGCTCCTGTTCCACCGT
GGGTCCCTTTGCAGCCAATGCAACTTGGACGTTTTTGGGGTCTCCGGACACCATCTCTATGTCTTGGCCC
TGATCCTGAGCCGCCCGGGGCTCCTGGTCTTCCGCCTCCTCGTCCTCGTCCTCTTCCCCGTCCTCGTCCA
TGGTTATCACCCCCTCTTCTTTGAGGTCCACTGCCGCCGGAGCCTTCTGGTCCAGATGTGTCTCCCTTCT
CTCCTAGGCCATTTCCAGGTCCTGTACCTGGCCCCTCGTCAGACATGATTCACACTAAAAGAGATCAATA
GACATCTTTATTAGACGACGCTCAGTGAATACAGGGAGTGCAGACTCCTGCCCCCTCCAACAGCCCCCCC
ACCCTCATCCCCTTCATGGTCGCTGTCAGACAGATCCAGGTCTGAAAATTCCCCATCCTCCGAACCATCC
TCGTCCTCATCACCAATTACTCGCAGCCCGGAAAACTCCCGCTGAACATCCTCAAGATTTGCGTCCTGAG
CCTCAAGCCAGGCCTCAAATTCCTCGTCCCCCTTTTTGCTGGACGGTAGGGATGGGGATTCTCGGGACCC
CTCCTCTTCCTCTTCAAGGTCACCAGACAGAGATGCTACTGGGGCAACGGAAGAAAAGCTGGGTGCGGCC
TGTGAGGATCAGCTTATCGATGATAAGCTGTCAAACATGAGAATTCTTGAAGACGAAAGGGCCTCGTGAT
ACGCCTATTTTTATAGGTTAATGTCATGATAATAATGGTTTCTTAGACGTCAGGTGGCACTTTTCGGGGA
AATGTGCGCGGAACCCCTATTTGTTTATTTTTCTAAATACATTCAAATATGTATCCGCTCATGAGACAAT
AACCCTGATAAATGCTTCAATAATATTGAAAAAGGAAGAGTATGAGTATTCAACATTTCCGTGTCGCCCT
TATTCCCTTTTTTGCGGCATTTTGCCTTCCTGTTTTTGCTCACCCAGAAACGCTGGTGAAAGTAAAAGAT
GCTGAAGATCAGTTGGGTGCACGAGTGGGTTACATCGAACTGGATCTCAACAGCGGTAAGATCCTTGAGA
GTTTTCGCCCCGAAGAACGTTTTCCAATGATGAGCACTTTTAAAGTTCTGCTATGTGGCGCGGTATTATC
CCGTGTTGACGCCGGGCAAGAGCAACTCGGTCGCCGCATACACTATTCTCAGAATGACTTGGTTGAGTAC
TCACCAGTCACAGAAAAGCATCTTACGGATGGCATGACAGTAAGAGAATTATGCAGTGCTGCCATAACCA
TGAGTGATAACACTGCGGCCAACTTACTTCTGACAACGATCGGAGGACCGAAGGAGCTAACCGCTTTTTT
GCACAACATGGGGGATCATGTAACTCGCCTTGATCGTTGGGAACCGGAGCTGAATGAAGCCATACCAAAC
GACGAGCGTGACACCACGATGCCTGCAGCAATGGCAACAACGTTGCGCAAACTATTAACTGGCGAACTAC
TTACTCTAGCTTCCCGGCAACAATTAATAGACTGGATGGAGGCGGATAAAGTTGCAGGACCACTTCTGCG
CTCGGCCCTTCCGGCTGGCTGGTTTATTGCTGATAAATCTGGAGCCGGTGAGCGTGGGTCTCGCGGTATC
ATTGCAGCACTGGGGCCAGATGGTAAGCCCTCCCGTATCGTAGTTATCTACACGACGGGGAGTCAGGCAA
CTATGGATGAACGAAATAGACAGATCGCTGAGATAGGTGCCTCACTGATTAAGCATTGGTAACTGTCAGA
CCAAGTTTACTCATATATACTTTAGATTGATTTAAAACTTCATTTTTAATTTAAAAGGATCTAGGTGAAG
ATCCTTTTTGATAATCTCATGACCAAAATCCCTTAACGTGAGTTTTCGTTCCACTGAGCGTCAGACCCCG
TAGAAAAGATCAAAGGATCTTCTTGAGATCCTTTTTTTCTGCGCGTAATCTGCTGCTTGCAAACAAAAAA
ACCACCGCTACCAGCGGTGGTTTGTTTGCCGGATCAAGAGCTACCAACTCTTTTTCCGAAGGTAACTGGC
TTCAGCAGAGCGCAGATACCAAATACTGTCCTTCTAGTGTAGCCGTAGTTAGGCCACCACTTCAAGAACT
CTGTAGCACCGCCTACATACCTCGCTCTGCTAATCCTGTTACCAGTGGCTGCTGCCAGTGGCGATAAGTC
GTGTCTTACCGGGTTGGACTCAAGACGATAGTTACCGGATAAGGCGCAGCGGTCGGGCTGAACGGGGGGT
TCGTGCACACAGCCCAGCTTGGAGCGAACGACCTACACCGAACTGAGATACCTACAGCGTGAGCTATGAG
AAAGCGCCACGCTTCCCGAAGGGAGAAAGGCGGACAGGTATCCGGTAAGCGGCAGGGTCGGAACAGGAGA
GCGCACGAGGGAGCTTCCAGGGGGAAACGCCTGGTATCTTTATAGTCCTGTCGGGTTTCGCCACCTCTGA
CTTGAGCGTCGATTTTTGTGATGCTCGTCAGGGGGGCGGAGCCTATGGAAAAACGCCAGCAACGCGGCCT
TTTTACGGTTCCTGGCCTTTTGCTGGCCTTGAAGCTGTCCCTGATGGTCGTCATCTACCTGCCTGGACAG
CATGGCCTGCAACGCGGGCATCCCGAGTTCTCCGCAAGAATTGATTGGCTCCAATTCTTGGAGTGGTGAA
TCCGTTAGCGAGGTGCCGCCCTGCTTCATCCCCGTGGCCCGTTGCCCGGAGGGAGCTTCCAGGGGGAAAC
GCCTGGTATCTTTATAGTCCTGTCGGGTTTCGCCACCTCTGACTTGAGCGTCGATTTTTGTGATGCTCGT
CAGGGGGGCGGAGCCTATGGAAAAACGCCAGCAACGCGGCCTTTTTACGGTTCCTGGCCTTTTGCTGGCC
TTGAAGCTGTCCCTGATGGTCGTCATCTACCTGCCTGGACAGCATGGCCTGCAACGCGGGCATCCCGATG
CCGCCGGAAGCGAGAAGAATCATAATGGGGAAGGCCATCCAGCCTCGCGTCGCAAGGATCTTGCCGCTAT
TGAGATCCAGTTCGATATAGCCCACTCTTGCACCCAGTTGATCTTCAGCATCTTTTACTTTCACCAGCGT
TTCGGGGTGTGCAAAAACAGGCAAGCAAAATGCCGCAAAGAAGGGAATGAGTGCGACACGAAAATGTTGG
ATGCTCATACTCGTCCTTTTTCAATATTATTGAAGCATTTATCAGGGTTACTAGTACGTCTCTCAAGGAT
AAGTAAGTAATATTAAGGTACGGGAGGTATTGGACAGGCCGCAATAAAATATCTTTATTTTCATTACATC
TGTGTGTTGGTTTTTTGTGTGAATCGATAGTACTAACATACGCTCTCCATCAAAACAAAACGAAACAAAA
CAAACTAGCAAAATAGGCTGTCCCCAGTGCAAGTGCAGGTGCCAGAACATTTCTCTGGCCTAACTGGCCG
GTACCTGAGCTCACTAGCAGGATGTCCATATTAGGACATCTAGGATGTCCATATTAGGACATCTAGGATG
TCCATATTAGGACATCTAGGATGTCCATATTAGGACATCTAGGATGTCCATATTAGGACATCTAGATCTG
GCCTCGGCGGCCAAGCTTAGACACTAGAGGGTATATAATGGAAGCTCGACTTCCAGCTTGGCAATCCGGT
ACTGTTGGTAAAGCCACCGGCGCGCCATGGTGAGCAAGGGCGAGGAGCTGTTCACCGGGGTGGTGCCCAT
CCTGGTCGAGCTGGACGGCGACGTAAACGGCCACAAGTTCAGCGTGTCCGGCGAGGGCGAGGGCGATGCC
ACCTACGGCAAGCTGACCCTGAAGTTCATCTGCACCACCGGCAAGCTGCCCGTGCCCTGGCCCACCCTCG
TGACCACCCTGACCTACGGCGTGCAGTGCTTCAGCCGCTACCCCGACCACATGAAGCAGCACGACTTCTT
CAAGTCCGCCATGCCCGAAGGCTACGTCCAGGAGCGCACCATCTTCTTCAAGGACGACGGCAACTACAAG
ACCCGCGCCGAGGTGAAGTTCGAGGGCGACACCCTGGTGAACCGCATCGAGCTGAAGGGCATCGACTTCA
AGGAGGACGGCAACATCCTGGGGCACAAGCTGGAGTACAACTACAACAGCCACAACGTCTATATCATGGC
CGACAAGCAGAAGAACGGCATCAAGGTGAACTTCAAGATCCGCCACAACATCGAGGACGGCAGCGTGCAG
CTCGCCGACCACTACCAGCAGAACACCCCCATCGGCGACGGCCCCGTGCTGCTGCCCGACAACCACTACC
TGAGCACCCAGTCCGCCCTGAGCAAAGACCCCAACGAGAAGCGCGATCACATGGTCCTGCTGGAGTTCGT
GACCGCCGCCGGGATCACTCTCGGCATGGACGAGCTGTACAAGAGTCATGGTTTTCCCCCGGAAGTCGAA
GAGCAGGACGACGGGACGCTGCCAATGTCATGCGCACAAGAGTCTGGTATGGATCGCCACCCGGCTGCGT
GTGCCAGCGCGAGAATCAATGTATAATGAGGCGCGCCCTAAGGCCGCGACTCTAGAGTCGGGGCGGCCGG
CCGCTTCGAGCAGACATGATAAGATACATTGATGAGTTTGGACAAACCACAACTAGAATGCAGTGAAAAA
AATGCTTTATTTGTGAAATTTGTGATGCTATTGCTTTATTTGTAACCATTATAAGCTGCAATAAACAAGT
TAACAACAACAATTGCATTCATTTTATGTTTCAGGTTCAGGGGGAGGTGTGGGAGGTTTTTTAAAGCAAG
TAAAACCTCTACAAATGTGGTAAAATCGATAAGCGAACGCCAGCAAGACGTAGCCCAGCGCTTGCGAGGT
GCCGCCCTGCTTCATCCCCGTGGCCCGTTGCTCGCGTTTGCTGGCGGTGTCCCCGGAAGAAATATATTTG
CATGTCTTTAGTTCTATGATGACACAAACCCCGCCCAGCGTCTTGTCATTGGCGAATTCGAACACGCAGA
TGCAGTCGGGGCGGCGCGGTCCGAGGTCCACTTCGCATATTAAGGTGACGCGTGTGGCCTCGAACACCGA
GCGACCCTGCAGCGACCCGCTTAACAGCGTCAACAGCGTGCCGCAGATCCCGGGGGGCAATGAGATATGA
AAAAGCCTGAACTCACCGCGACGTCTGTCGAGAAGTTTCTGATCGAAAAGTTCGACAGCGTCTCCGACCT
GATGCAGCTCTCGGAGGGCGAAGAATCTCGTGCTTTCAGCTTCGATGTAGGAGGGCGTGGATATGTCCTG
CGGGTAAATAGCTGCGCCGATGGTTTCTACAAAGATCGTTATGTTTATCGGCACTTTGCATCGGCCGCGC
TCCCGATTCCGGAAGTGCTTGACATTGGGGAATTCAGCGAGAGCCTGACCTATTGCATCTCCCGCCGTGC
ACAGGGTGTCACGTTGCAAGACCTGCCTGAAACCGAACTGCCCGCTGTTCTGCAGCCGGTCGCGGAGGCC
ATGGATGCGATCGCTGCGGCCGATCTTAGCCAGACGAGCGGGTTCGGCCCATTCGGACCGCAAGGAATCG
GTCAATACACTACATGGCGTGATTTCATATGCGCGATTGCTGATCCCCATGTGTATCACTGGCAAACTGT
GATGGACGACACCGTCAGTGCGTCCGTCGCGCAGGCTCTCGATGAGCTGATGCTTTGGGCCGAGGACTGC
CCCGAAGTCCGGCACCTCGTGCACGCGGATTTCGGCTCCAACAATGTCCTGACGGACAATGGCCGCATAA
CAGCGGTCATTGACTGGAGCGAGGCGATGTTCGGGGATTCCCAATACGAGGTCGCCAACATCTTCTTCTG
GAGGCCGTGGTTGGCTTGTATGGAGCAGCAGACGCGCTACTTCGAGCGGAGGCATCCGGAGCTTGCAGGA
TCGCCGCGGCTCCGGGCGTATATGCTCCGCATTGGTCTTGACCAACTCTATCAGAGCTTGGTTGACGGCA
ATTTCGATGATGCAGCTTGGGCGCAGGGTCGATGCGACGCAATCGTCCGATCCGGAGCCGGGACTGTCGG
GCGTACACAAATCGCCCGCAGAAGCGCGGCCGTCTGGACCGATGGCTGTGTAGAAGTACTCGCCGATAGT
GGAAACCGACGCCCCAGCACTCGTCCGGATCGGGAGATGGGGGAGGCTAACTGAAACACGGAAGGAGACA
ATACCGGAAGGAACCCGCGCTATGACGGCAATAAAAAGACAGAATAAAACGCACGGGTGTTGGGTCGTTT
GTTCATAAACGCGGGGTTCGGTCCCAGGGCTGGCACTCTGTCGATACCCCACCGAGACCCCATTGGGGCC
AATACGCCCGCGTTTCTTCCTTTTCCCCACCCCACCCCCCAAGTTCGGGTGAAGGCCCAGGGCTCGCAGC
CAACGTCGGGGCGGCAGGCCCTGCCATAGCCACTGGCCCCGTGGGTTAGGGACGGGGTCCCCCATGGGGA
ATGGTTTATGGTTCGTGGGGGTTATTATTTTGGGCGTTGCGTGGGGTCAGGTCCACGACTGGACTGAGCA
GACAGACCCATGGTTTTTGGATGGCCTGGGCATGGACCGCATGTACTGGCGCGACACGAACACCGGGCGT
CTGTGGCTGCCAAACACCCCCGACCCCCAAAAACCACCGCGCGGATTTCTGGCGTGCCAAGCTAGTCGAC
CAATTCTCATGTTTGACAGCTTATCATCGCAGATCCGGGCAACGTTGTTGCCATTGCTGCAGGCGCAGAA
CTGGTAGGTATGGAAGATCTATACATTGAATCAATATTGGCAATTAGCCATATTAGTCATTGGTTATATA
GCATAAATCAATATTGGCTATTGGCCATTGCATACGTTGTATCTATATCATAATATGTACATTTATATTG
GCTCATGTCCAATATGACCGCCATGTT
